Addgene plasmid #1598: L3808
Purpose: (Empty Backbone)
Depositing lab: Andrew Fire. Depositing organization: Carnegie Institution for Science.
Backbone
  Vector backbone: Unknown
  Backbone size (bp): 9875
  Vector type: Worm Expression
Growth in bacteria
  Bacterial resistance: Ampicillin, 100 μg/mL
  Growth temperature: 37°C
  Growth strain: DH5alpha
  Copy number: Unknown
Gene/Insert
  Gene/Insert name: None
  Tag / fusion protein: myo3-2341, myo3Tsa, T7p, gfpN, IVSR, gfpS65C, IVSS, IVST, gfpC, let858smgUTR, let858C, let8583', decoy
  Cloning method: Restriction Enzyme
Terms and licenses: Academic/Nonprofit Terms; Industry Terms: Not Available to Industry
Depositor comments: See Fire Lab Vector Kit Documentation 1997. Fire Lab Miniprep Number pPD118.60, Ligation number L3808.
How to cite: L3808 was a gift from Andrew Fire (Addgene plasmid # 1598 ; http://n2t.net/addgene:1598 ; RRID:Addgene_1598)
