[The description below was written by a language model from this plasmid's Addgene catalogue record and pLannotate feature annotations shown in this document.]
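Description:
L3808 (Fire Lab miniprep pPD118.60) is a 9,875 bp C. elegans expression vector from the 1997 Fire Lab vector kit, catalogued as an empty backbone with no separate insert. The parental backbone is listed as unknown. The annotated bacterial portion carries a high-copy ColE1/pUC-type origin and an ampicillin resistance gene (β-lactamase with its own promoter), along with remnants of the lac region (a lacI fragment, CAP site, lac promoter and operator). The plasmid is therefore propagated and selected in E. coli as a standard ampicillin-resistant plasmid.

The worm cassette is described mainly by the depositor's ordered list of segments. It begins with myo-3 upstream sequence (myo3-2341, myo3Tsa), which falls in the first ~2.4 kb that the automated feature table leaves unannotated. myo-3 is generally used as a body-wall muscle promoter, though the record does not say this explicitly. A short T7 promoter fragment, annotated on the reverse strand, precedes a GFP coding region. The list describes this region as the S65C variant interrupted by synthetic introns (IVSR, IVSS, IVST between gfpN and gfpC), a design used in Fire vectors to improve expression in worms. The annotation software labels this region yEGFP, which is probably just its closest database match.

Downstream of GFP are let-858 sequences: a segment named let858smgUTR, C-terminal let-858 coding sequence annotated as three fragments, and the let-858 3' region. A "decoy" element closes the list. The "smg" label suggests a link to nonsense-mediated decay, but the record does not explain the intended use and refers to the kit documentation for details.
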