Features (pLannotate 1.2.2; 12 found; start..end, strand, type, name):
   2441..2458    -  promoter       T7 promoter (fragment): promoter for bacteriophage T7 RNA polymerase
   2478..3341    +  CDS            yEGFP: yEGFP is a fluorescent protein published in 1997.
   3543..3911    +  CDS            let-858 (fragment): CWC22_CAEEL - Experimental evidence at transcript level: Swiss-Prot protein existence level 2. Required for pre-mRNA splicing and for exon-junction complex (EJC) assembly. Hinders EIF4A3 from non-specifically binding RNA and escorts it to the splicing machinery to promote EJC assembly on mature mRNAs. Through its role in EJC assembly, required for nonsense-mediated mRNA decay (By similarity). Required for early embryogenesis and tissue differentiation. From Caenorhabditis elegans.
   3955..4338    +  CDS            let-858 (fragment): CWC22_CAEEL - Experimental evidence at transcript level: Swiss-Prot protein existence level 2. Required for pre-mRNA splicing and for exon-junction complex (EJC) assembly. Hinders EIF4A3 from non-specifically binding RNA and escorts it to the splicing machinery to promote EJC assembly on mature mRNAs. Through its role in EJC assembly, required for nonsense-mediated mRNA decay (By similarity). Required for early embryogenesis and tissue differentiation. From Caenorhabditis elegans.
   4385..6760    +  CDS            let-858 (fragment): CWC22_CAEEL - Experimental evidence at transcript level: Swiss-Prot protein existence level 2. Required for pre-mRNA splicing and for exon-junction complex (EJC) assembly. Hinders EIF4A3 from non-specifically binding RNA and escorts it to the splicing machinery to promote EJC assembly on mature mRNAs. Through its role in EJC assembly, required for nonsense-mediated mRNA decay (By similarity). Required for early embryogenesis and tissue differentiation. From Caenorhabditis elegans.
   7620..7724    +  promoter       AmpR promoter: bla
   7725..8585    +  CDS            AmpR: β-lactamase; bla; confers resistance to ampicillin, carbenicillin, and related antibiotics
   8756..9344    +  rep_origin     ori: high-copy-number ColE1/pMB1/pBR322/pUC origin of replication
   9527..9619    +  CDS            lacI (fragment): lac repressor; lacI; The lac repressor binds to the lac operator to inhibit transcription in E. coli. This inhibition can be relieved by adding lactose or isopropyl-β-D-thiogalactopyranoside (IPTG).
   9632..9653    +  protein_bind   CAP binding site: CAP binding activates transcription in the presence of cAMP. E. coli catabolite activator protein
   9668..9698    +  promoter       lac promoter: promoter for the E. coli lac operon
   9706..9722    +  protein_bind   lac operator: The lac repressor binds to the lac operator to inhibit transcription in E. coli. This inhibition can be relieved by adding lactose or isopropyl-β-D-thiogalactopyranoside (IPTG). lac repressor encoded by lacI
>Addgene plasmid #1598 | L3808 | depositor full sequence | sequence record 208 | Author sequence
AAGCTTGGGCTGCAGGTCGGCTATAATAAGTTCTTGAATAAAATAATTTTCCCGACAAAACATGAGTATT
TCTTTCGAAAATAAAAGTGCAGGCTAATTAGAGATTATTCTGTAATTAACTGCATAATTTGTCACGTGCC
ATAGTTTTACATTCCACTACGTCATAGTTCTTAAAATACTAATCTCCTGAAAATAGAAGTAGGTGAAGAA
AGTTTAATTATCAGTTCTAAAATGACAATTGATCTTTGGAATATGTTCTGAAACTACCGATCATTGAACA
GATGCTATTTGAATGATATAGAATTGTATATTTGCAATTTCTGAAACGCGTTCTTAAAGGCACACAGATT
AATTCAAAAGGGTCTGGCCGCAAAAAGGTTTATGGTGGCCGATTTTGAGTTTTGTGTGTGATTGCTTTTT
CACAATCAGTGTTTTCAGGATTATGTGATGAACTAGATCTTCAAGTTTCGTTACATTTCATATGTTTTCG
GAACTCACGAAGTACATATTGGGTATTGTGCTCAAAAAATTCAGCAATCAGCTTCGCTCCGCTGACTTTA
GAACCCAAAAAAATAGTATGGCCAAACTGACTGTGTTACGATCATTTCAATTTTTCAATACATATTTAAG
ATTTCTAAGAGTAAGAAGGTCAAAAACTGTTCTGGAATACATATATATTTTTCAGGTTACAATTAGTCAA
AAAGTGCACTGAAATATACGTTTTAATTTCACGAATAACCCAATTAGTTCAATGTATTTTTGGTCAACCA
ACGTTAAAGTTTGGCTTCCAACCAATTATCATTTCTGATCAACCACAATGTTTTTTCTTTATCTGCAAGT
TAATTTTTTATTTTTATCCAGATGTTTGGCATATTTTTCAATTCTTCACTAGCGCCCACTTCTTGCACTT
CCGGCGCCCTGAATCTAATGCATCTGTTGCAAGAATTGAAAGACCAATCAACACATTGTTTTCTTCACGA
GATACTGAAGAAAATGAATAAAAACAGAGAAAAAGAGCCATGTGATTAGTGACAACTGTTGCTAACAGAT
ACCATAGCTTGGACTTGGTACGTGATGGCAACGTATGGGTCAACAAAAATGATTGCAGAGGGGGTGCAAA
ACAGTCAAGTCGAGAAAATATGAAAAACAGAAAACAAAGAACAGAAAAATGGGTTTGAGAGTCAGTATAA
TTTATAAAAGAAAAATTGTACATAGAAATTAACCATTTTTGTAGAAGAAGTTATTTTTCAAGCATCGTTA
AAAATTATTCAAAGCACCTTATTTCATATTTAATTTTAAACATGGTTAAATGAACAACACGGTGCGCAAT
CAGGAAAACTTGAAATCTGAAACTGTTGTTGTGATCTTCTTCGCAACTGTTCAGATAGCACTAGTGTAAT
GTTAAGAGTGCGCGAATATAATGGAATATAATGGATCACACCTCCTGCCATCAGGTAAACGTCTCTGTTA
TCACATATTTCCAACTATTAAATTTTTACCTTTTACAGTTTTACATTTTTTTGAAAAAAGTAACTTTTTG
TCTTCAAAATCCCTGACGAAAATATCAAATATTTTAATCGAGACTGCAGAGGAACCGATTGATGATTTGG
AAAATCCAGCTTTACCTGTGTAAGAACTGAAAAGTTTCATAACCCTAGGGTATTCCCAGTTACATTCCCC
ACTGGCTAACAATAGCACCCAGTTTTTCATCACCTTTCTTCAAATTTCTCGGCGATTTGTTAAAAACAAA
ATTTGTGTCCCTTCTCTGATATCTCTATGTCTCTAAACACAAGTTCATCGGAAAACGAAGGAGGGTAGGT
GTTGGTTGGGCTCCCGAAGTGAAAATAGAAGAGCAAGAATAGAATATTAGAGAGAGAGTGCAGAGAGGGC
GGGATAGCTCCCGGGATTCCGTTTTCTTCTTCTTTATCTTCAACGATGATGTGTGTGCGTGTTGTATAGA
TTCTGTTGCTCCCCCACAACTCGCTCCGAAGGCTCAATACAATTCAATTGATATTGGAGGAGAGCCTACC
GGAGTGGGAGGATAAGAAGAAACATAAGAAGAAGAAGAAGAAGAAGCATGCTTCTGGTTTTTGATGCTAT
GAAAACGGCACAAAAAGATGATTGAGGTCCCTTTTCAATACCTTCTCTCATCTTTCAAATCCCATTGAAA
CCTAAAACTTCTCACCACGCTTTACCATTGTTCTCCAAAAACTTATAGCAATGTCTATAACTTTTTTATC
TCTGAAAAGCAGTGTTCCATTTTTCTTTTTCCTATTTTATTTCAATTGTTTCTCACATTTCGTTTGGATT
CTTTGCTTGTCAACCAGCTTCTTCTTCCACTTTTACCGTCTAATTTTCAGGGCAGGGAGCCATCAAACCC
ACGACCACTAGATCCATCTAGAGGATCCTATCGATTCGCGGCCGCTGTACACCCGGGTGCCCTATAGTGA
GTCGTATTGGTACCGGTAGAAAAAATGAGTAAAGGAGAAGAACTTTTCACTGGAGTTGTCCCAATTCTTG
TTGAATTAGATGGTGATGTTAATGGGCACAAATTTTCTGTCAGTGGAGAGGGTGAAGGTGATGCAACATA
CGGAAAACTTACCCTTAAATTTATTTGCACTACTGGAAAACTACCTGTTCCATGGGTAAGTTTAAACATA
TATATACTAACTAACCCTGATTATTTAAATTTTCAGCCAACACTTGTCACTACTTTCTGTTATGGTGTTC
AATGCTTCTCGAGATACCCAGATCATATGAAACAGCATGACTTTTTCAAGAGTGCCATGCCCGAAGGTTA
TGTACAGGAAAGAACTATATTTTTCAAAGATGACGGGAACTACAAGACACGTAAGTTTAAACAGTTCGGT
ACTAACTAACCATACATATTTAAATTTTCAGGTGCTGAAGTCAAGTTTGAAGGTGATACCCTTGTTAATA
GAATCGAGTTAAAAGGTATTGATTTTAAAGAAGATGGAAACATTCTTGGACACAAATTGGAATACAACTA
TAACTCACACAATGTATACATCATGGCAGACAAACAAAAGAATGGAATCAAAGTTGTAAGTTTAAACATG
ATTTTACTAACTAACTAATCTGATTTAAATTTTCAGAACTTCAAAATTAGACACAACATTGAAGATGGAA
GCGTTCAACTAGCAGACCATTATCAACAAAATACTCCAATTGGCGATGGCCCTGTCCTTTTACCAGACAA
CCATTACCTGTCCACACAATCTGCCCTTTCGAAAGATCCCAACGAAAAGAGAGACCACATGGTCCTTCTT
GAGTTTGTAACAGCTGCTGGGATTACACATGGCATGGACGAACTATACAAAAGCCCACAAGCTTTGGAAT
TCGCTAGCCGGCCATACAAGTAATCCGGGTTCTAGAAGCGCTGCTAAGGGGGCCCTCGTCGAGTCGGTCA
CAATCACCTGAAACTCCAAAGGCAGCCAGTGAGGAACGTGAAGAAGAAGAAAAAGAGTCATCTGAACAGG
TTTGATTTTCTTTCTGGTCAAAAAGATGAAATTATTGATTTTCAGCCAGATACTCCCAAAACTAGCAGCG
AGAAGTCTGCAAGTCGTTCACAGTCGCCCAGAGAATCGCGGGAAGTGAGCCAAGAGGTATGTTTTTCAAA
AATCAATAACTGATCATAATTTTTATTGTTTGGTGAATTTAAGAAAATAATATTCGAAAATTCCTCTGAA
TTATCAAGATTGCAGTATTAATTTCGAGAAAAATTGAGATATTCATAGAGCTATTGTAAATTTTCTTGAT
TTCAGACTGAAACTTCGGAAAATCAAGAGAAAATCAAAGAAAAGGATGACGGGGATGATCAGCCTGGCAC
ACCGAACAGCTATAGAAGCCGGGAAACTTCACCAGCTCCAAAAAGGTCCAAGGAGACCAGGTTTGTCAAA
AGCTTCCTGCGATTAATTCTCATTTCAATTTTTCAGAGAATCAGAGTCTCCTGAAAAATCCCCGGTTCGT
TCAAGATCTCCCAGAAGGTCTTCAGCACGTTCCCCGTCACGATCTCCTAGACGGCGCCGAGAAAGAAGCT
CAGAAAGAAAGCAATCCGAAGAGCCAGCACCGCTACCAGAGAAAAAGAAGAAAGAGCCGCTGGATATTCT
ACGAACAAGAACCGGAGGAGCATATATTCCACCCGCCAAACTTCGACTTATGCAACAACAGATTAGTGAT
AAGCAAAGTGAACAGTATCAGAGAATGAATTGGGAAAGAATGAAGAAAAAGATTCACGGATTGGTTAACA
GAGTCAACGCGAAGAATCTTGTTCAAATTGTCAGAGAACTTCTTCAAGAGAATGTGATTCGTTCAAAGTG
AGTGAGAAAATCGAAGGAAAAGGAAAGAATTAATTTAATTTTTCAGGGGACTTCTCTGCCGTGACATTAT
TCAAGCTCAGGCTTTCTCACCAGGATTCTCTAACGTCTATGCAGCTTTGGCGGCAGTTATCAACTCGAAA
TTCCCTCATGTCGGTGAACTTCTTCTCCGTCGTCTGATTGTACAGTTCAAAAGAAGTTTCCGTAGAAATG
ACAGAGGCGTCACGGTGAACGTGATCAAATTCATCGCACATTTGATTAATCAACAAGTTGCTCACGAAGT
TCTTGCGCTGGAAATCATGATTCTGATGCTTGAAGAACCAACTGATGATTCAGTTGAAGTCGCCATTGCG
TTCCTGAAAGAGTGTGGAGCAAAGCTTCTGGAGATTGCTCCAGCAGCTCTTAACAGTGTCTACGACCGTC
TTCGTGCAATTCTCATGGAAACTGAAAGATCGGAAAATGCACTGGATCGACGTATTCAGTATATGATTGA
GACTGCAATGCAGATTCGAAAGGACAAATTTGCGGCGTATCCGGCGGTCATTGAAGACTTGGACTTGATT
GAGGAGGAGGATCAGATCATCCATACACTTAATTTGGAGGATGCGGTTGATCCGGAAAATGGGCTTAATG
TGTTCAAACTAGATCCAGAATTCGAAAAGAACGAGGAGGTTTATGAGGAGATCCGTAAGGAAATCATTGG
AAACGCCGATATTTCGGATGAGGATGGTGGCGACGAGTTGGATGATGAAGAAGAGGGTAGTGATGTGGAA
GAGGCTCCGAAGAAGACTACAGAGATTATTGATAATACTGATCAGAATTGACTGCTTTCAGAAGGTATTC
ATTTTGAGTTTTGGGCCGGCAAATCTGTAAGTTGCCGGTTGCCGAAAATTTGCTGAATTTGCCGGAAAAA
AAAATTCCGGAATTTATTTAAAAACTTTTTGTAAAAATTAAATTAAATTTGCAACTTTTCAGAGAAGTCT
ACCTGACAATGCAATCATCTTTGGACTACCAAGAAGCTGCTCACAAATTGCTGAAAATGAAGATTCCAGA
CAGCATGCAGGTCAGCGATGTTGCAAAGAAAAATTTTCGACCAAAAAAACCAACCAATCATAAAATTTAA
AAAAAAACTCCGTTTTTTTCTTTTTTTTTATACGAGAAAAACCAAAAAAATGTATTTTTGCCAAATTCTA
AAATACTATCCCCGAAATTTTCAATATTTTCTCTTTCAGAACGAACTCTGCGCGATGCTTGTCGATTGTT
GTGCTCAACAGCGTACCTACGAGCGATTCTACGGAATGCTCATCGAACGTTTCTGCCGACTTCGCCTCGA
ATACCAGCAATACTTTGAAAAGCTCTGCCAGGACACGTATTCCACGATTCACCGAATTGACATCACAAAA
CTGCGGAATTTGGCTCGCCTTATTGCTCATTTGCTCTCGACGGATGCTATTGACTGGAAGATTTTGGCCG
ATATGAAAATGACCGAAGAGGACACAACTTCTTCTGGCAGAATCTATATTAAATATATATTTAATGAACT
TGTGGAGGCGATGGGAATGGTTAAACTTCATTCGAGAGTTACTGATCCGTGAGTTTCCTAGAGAGAGTTG
TTTTCGTATTCAATTTTCCCTATTTTCAGAACTTTGGCTCATTGCTTTGTTGGATTATTCCCACGAACTA
ATCCGAACAGCGCACGATTTTCGATCAACTTCTTCACAATGATTGGATTGGGTGGTTTGACGTTGGAACT
TCGTGAATGGCTGGCAAAGGGTCTCAAGAAGAAGAAGGGAATGCTGGATCAGTTGAAGGCCGAATCAAGC
TCAGATTCATCGTCGTCTTCGGATTCGTCAGACTCGTCTGATTCTTCGGATTCTGACGATTCATCCGACT
CGTCTTCAGATTCCTCATCTTCTTCAGAATCAGAGCCAGAACCACCGAAGAAAAAGAAGAAGAAGAACAG
TGAAGAGAGTTCCAAAAAGAAGGAAAAAGAGAATATTGGTCGACGGGATCGTGGAGACAAGAGAGCTGAA
CGTCATCGTGATCAAAGTGTGGAGAACAAGGACAAGGATCGTCGACGTCGCCAGGATTCTGACGAAAATC
GTCGGCCAGAACGAGGAGATGACCGCAAGGATCGGAGTAAAGATCGTCGTCGTCAAGACTCGGATGATGA
GGATCGGAAAGGTCGTGAACGTCGGGAAGATTCAGGGGAAAGACGTCGCGGAGATCGGGATCGACGTGAT
CGAAACAAGGATCAGGAGGATCACCGTGAAGATCGCCGTGACCGAAGCAAGGATCGTGAGGATCGACGTG
ATCGCCGTCGTCATGACTCTGATGATGATCGTAAAACTCGTCGGGATAGAAGTGAAGAGCGAGGAGGACG
TCGTCGTGAAGTGGAATCGGATGATCGACGCCGACGTCGTTGAATTTTCAAATTTTAAATACTGAATATT
TGTTTTTTTTCCTATTATTTATTTATTCTCTTTGTGTTTTTTTTCTTGCTTTCTAAAAAATTAATTCAAT
CCAAATCTAAACATTTTTTTTTCTCTTTCCGTCTCCCAATTCGTATTCCGCTCCTCTCATCTGAACACAA
TGTGCAAGTTTATTTATCTTCTCGCTTTCATTTCATTAGGACGTGGGGGGAATTGGTGGAAGGGGGAAAC
ACACAAAAGGATGATGGAAATGAAATAAGGACACACAATATGCAACAACATTCAATTCAGAAATATGGAG
GAAGGTTTAAAAGAAAACATAAAAATATATAGAGGAGGAAGGAAAACTAGTAAAAAATAAGCAAAGAAAT
TAGGCGAACGATGAGAATTGTCCTCGCTTGGCAAATGCGAATCCGTATGGAGAGGCACGTTTGGCGAAGG
CAAATGTTCGGTATGGAGATCTGTAAAAATTTTTAAGTTGAAATTTGGTGTTGCTCTTTTACAAAATTTT
CCGATTTTCGCTTGAAATTACGGTGCCAGGTCTCGACACGTCTTCCAATTTTTCAAATTCAAAAGAGCCT
TTAATGGGCTGTAGTTGCTAATTTCTCGTTTTTGAAAATTTTTCTTCCGTTTAATCGAAATTTGATGTAT
TTTATTTATGATTTTCAATAAATTTCAAAGAAACTGGTGAAAACTCGGAAAATTGTGAACTACAGTAATC
CAATCCTTAAAGGCGCACACCTTTTAAATGTCCGCCCCAATACGATATTTTTTTAAGATTCGCTAGAGCG
GCCCAAAAGGCCTTTTTTTTTTGGCGCCGACGTCAGGTGGCACTTTTCGGGGAAATGTGCGCGGAACCCC
TATTTGTTTATTTTTCTAAATACATTCAAATATGTATCCGCTCATGAGACAATAACCCTGATAAATGCTT
CAATAATATTGAAAAAGGAAGAGTATGAGTATTCAACATTTCCGTGTCGCCCTTATTCCCTTTTTTGCGG
CATTTTGCCTTCCTGTTTTTGCTCACCCAGAAACGCTGGTGAAAGTAAAAGATGCTGAAGATCAGTTGGG
TGCACGAGTGGGTTACATCGAACTGGATCTCAACAGCGGTAAGATCCTTGAGAGTTTTCGCCCCGAAGAA
CGTTTTCCAATGATGAGCACTTTTAAAGTTCTGCTATGTGGCGCGGTATTATCCCGTATTGACGCCGGGC
AAGAGCAACTCGGTCGCCGCATACACTATTCTCAGAATGACTTGGTTGAGTACTCACCAGTCACAGAAAA
GCATCTTACGGATGGCATGACAGTAAGAGAATTATGCAGTGCTGCCATAACCATGAGTGATAACACTGCG
GCCAACTTACTTCTGACAACGATCGGAGGACCGAAGGAGCTAACCGCTTTTTTGCACAACATGGGGGATC
ATGTAACTCGCCTTGATCGTTGGGAACCGGAGCTGAATGAAGCCATACCAAACGACGAGCGTGACACCAC
GATGCCTGTAGCAATGGCAACAACGTTGCGCAAACTATTAACTGGCGAACTACTTACTCTAGCTTCCCGG
CAACAATTAATAGACTGGATGGAGGCGGATAAAGTTGCAGGACCACTTCTGCGCTCGGCCCTTCCGGCTG
GCTGGTTTATTGCTGATAAATCTGGAGCCGGTGAGCGTGGGTCTCGCGGTATCATTGCAGCACTGGGGCC
AGATGGTAAGCCCTCCCGTATCGTAGTTATCTACACGACGGGGAGTCAGGCAACTATGGATGAACGAAAT
AGACAGATCGCTGAGATAGGTGCCTCACTGATTAAGCATTGGTAACTGTCAGACCAAGTTTACTCATATA
TACTTTAGATTGATTTAAAACTTCATTTTTAATTTAAAAGGATCTAGGTGAAGATCCTTTTTGATAATCT
CATGACCAAAATCCCTTAACGTGAGTTTTCGTTCCACTGAGCGTCAGACCCCGTAGAAAAGATCAAAGGA
TCTTCTTGAGATCCTTTTTTTCTGCGCGTAATCTGCTGCTTGCAAACAAAAAAACCACCGCTACCAGCGG
TGGTTTGTTTGCCGGATCAAGAGCTACCAACTCTTTTTCCGAAGGTAACTGGCTTCAGCAGAGCGCAGAT
ACCAAATACTGTCCTTCTAGTGTAGCCGTAGTTAGGCCACCACTTCAAGAACTCTGTAGCACCGCCTACA
TACCTCGCTCTGCTAATCCTGTTACCAGTGGCTGCTGCCAGTGGCGATAAGTCGTGTCTTACCGGGTTGG
ACTCAAGACGATAGTTACCGGATAAGGCGCAGCGGTCGGGCTGAACGGGGGGTTCGTGCACACAGCCCAG
CTTGGAGCGAACGACCTACACCGAACTGAGATACCTACAGCGTGAGCATTGAGAAAGCGCCACGCTTCCC
GAAGGGAGAAAGGCGGACAGGTATCCGGTAAGCGGCAGGGTCGGAACAGGAGAGCGCACGAGGGAGCTTC
CAGGGGGAAACGCCTGGTATCTTTATAGTCCTGTCGGGTTTCGCCACCTCTGACTTGAGCGTCGATTTTT
GTGATGCTCGTCAGGGGGGCGGAGCCTATGGAAAAACGCCAGCAACGCGGCCTTTTTACGGTTCCTGGCC
TTTTGCTGGCCTTTTGCTCACATGTTCTTTCCTGCGTTATCCCCTGATTCTGTGGATAACCGTATTACCG
CCTTTGAGTGAGCTGATACCGCTCGCCGCAGCCGAACGACCGAGCGCAGCGAGTCAGTGAGCGAGGAAGC
GGAAGAGCGCCCAATACGCAAACCGCCTCTCCCCGCGCGTTGGCCGATTCATTAATGCAGCTGGCACGAC
AGGTTTCCCGACTGGAAAGCGGGCAGTGAGCGCAACGCAATTAATGTGAGTTAGCTCACTCATTAGGCAC
CCCAGGCTTTACACTTTATGCTTCCGGCTCGTATGTTGTGTGGAATTGTGAGCGGATAACAATTTCACAC
AGGAAACAGCTATGACCATGATTACGCCAAGCTGTAAGTTTAAACATGATCTTACTAACTAACTATTCTC
ATTTAAATTTTCAGAGCTTAAAAATGGCTGAAATCACTCACAACGATGGATACGCTAACAACTTGGAAAT
GAAAT
