>Addgene plasmid #1598 | L3808 | addgene partial sequence | sequence record 16734 | 1598_m13reverse
CTGATCTTACTAACTAACTATTCTCATTTAAATTTTCAGAGCTTAAAAATGGCTGANNTCACTCACAACG
ATGGATACGCTAACAACTTGGAAATGAAATAAGCTTGGGCTGCAGGTCGGCTATAATAAGTTCTTGAATA
AAATAATTTTCCCGACAAAACATGAGTATTTCTTTCGAAAATAAAAGTGCAGGCTAATTAGAGATTATTC
TGTAATTAACTGCATAATTTGTCACGTGCCATAGTTTTACATTCCACTACGTCATAGTTCTTAAAATACT
AATCTCCTGAAAATAGAAGTAGGTGAAGAAAGTTTAATTATCAGTTCTAAAATGACAATTGATCTTTGGA
ATATGTTCTGAAACTACCGATCATTGAACAGATGCTATTTGAATGATATAGAATTGTATATTTGCAATTT
CTGAAACGCGTTCTTAAAGGCACACAGATTAATTCAAAAGGGTCTGGCCGCAAAAAGGTTTATGGTGGCC
GATTTTGAGTTTTGTGTGTGATTGCTTTTTCACAATCAGTGTTTTCAGGATTATGTGATGAACTAGATCT
TCAAGTTTCGTTACATTTCATATGTTTTCGGAACTCACGAAGTACATATTGGGTATTGTGCTCAAAAAAT
TCAGCAATCAGCTTCGCTCCGCTGACTTTAGAACCCAAAAAAATAGTATGGCCAAACTGACTGTGTTACG
ATCATTTCAATTTTTCAATACATATTTAAGATTTCTAAGAGTAAGAAGGTCAAAAACTGTTCTGGAATAC
ATATATATTTTTCAGGTTACAATTAGTCAAAAAGTGCACTGAAATATACGTTTTAATTTCACGAATAACC
CAATTAGTTCAATGTATTTTTGGTCAACCAACGTTAAAGTTTGGGCTTCCCACCCATTATCATTTCTGAT
CAACCACAATGTTTTTTTCCTTATCTGCAAGTTAATTTTTTATTTTTATCCNGATGTTTGGCATATTTTT
CCATTCCTCNCTAGCGCCCCCTCCTGGCACTTCCGGCGNCCNNGAATCTAANGCATCTGGTGGCCAGAAA
TTGGAAAGACCAATNCAACCCNNTTGTTTTCNTCCCGAAATNCCGGAGGAAATGGAATAAAACCCGAAAA
AAAGGAGCCCNGNGANTAAGGNNCNCTGNTGGCTAACCNANACCCTANCCTGGACCTGGGANCGGGAGGG
CCACCTNNGGGCCCACCAAAANNNATTGCNGAGGGGGGCCCAAACCCCCNGCCCGGAAAATTTGGAAACC
GNAACCANAACCCAAANGGGGTNGGAGGCCCTTNTTTTNAAAAAAAATNGCCNAAAATACCCCTTTNGGA
AAANTTTTTNCCNCC
