>Addgene plasmid #1598 | L3808 | addgene partial sequence | sequence record 64081 | GFP-F 5'-GGTCCTTCTTGAGTTTGTAAC-3'
TGGCATGGACGAACTATACAAAAGCCCACAAGCTTTGGAATTCGCTAGCCGGCCATACAAGTAATCCGGT
TCTAGAAGCGCTGCTAAGGGGGCCCTCGTCGAGTCGGTCACAATCACCTGAAACTCCAAAGGCAGCCAGT
GAGGAACGTGAAGAAGAAGAAAAAGAGTCATCTGAACAGGTTTGATTTTCTTTCTGGTCAAAAAGATGAA
ATTATTGATTTTCAGCCAGATACTCCCAAAACTAGCAGCGAGAAGTCTGCAAGTCGTTCACAGTCGCCCA
GAGAATCGCGGGAAGTGAGCCAAGAGGTATGTTTTTCAAAAATCAATAACTGATCATAATTTTTATTGTT
TGGTGAATTTAAGAAAATAATATTCGAAAATTCCTCTGAATTATCAAGATTGCAGTATTAATTTCGAGAA
AAATTGAGATATTCATAGAGCTATTGTAAATTTTCTTGATTTCAGACTGAAACTTCGGAAAATCAAGAGA
AAATCAAAGAAAAGGATGACGGGGATGATCAGCCTGGCACACCGAACAGCTATAGAAGCCGGGAAACTTC
ACCAGCTCCAAAAAGGTCCAAGGAGACCAGGTTTGTCAAAAGCTTCCTGCGATTAATTCTCATTTCAATT
TTTCAGAGAATCAGAGTCTCCTGAAAAATCCCCGGTTCGTTCAAGATCTCCCAGAAGGTCTTCAGCACGT
TCCCCGTCACGATCTCCTAGACGGCGCCGAGAAAGAAGCTCAGAAAGAAAGCAATCCGAAGAGCCAGCAC
CGCTACCAGAGAAAAAGAAGAAAGAGCCGCTGGATATTCTACGAACAAGAACCGGAGGAGCATATATTCC
ACCCGCCAAACTTCGACTTATGCAACAACAGATTAGTGATAAGCAAAGTGAACAGTATCAGAGAATGAAT
TGGGAAAGAATGAAGAAAAAGATTCACGGATTGGTTAACAGAGTCAACGCGAAGAATCTTGTC
